Addgene plasmid #169616: pTS1037
Purpose: Tier-2 vector encoding PmPGK1-driven secreted Nluc (A1-pA::A2-pA::PmPGK1-IgkSS-Nluc-pA).
Depositing lab: Martin Fussenegger. Depositing organization: ETH Zurich (Swiss Federal Institute of Technology). Publication: A versatile plasmid architecture for mammalian synthetic biology (VAMSyB). Haellman V, Strittmatter T, Bertschi A, Stucheli P, Fussenegger M. Metab Eng. 2021 Jul;66:41-50. doi: 10.1016/j.ymben.2021.04.003. Epub 2021 Apr 18. PubMed 33857582.
Backbone
  Vector backbone: pVH1002 (pUC57-based)
  Backbone size w/o insert (bp): 2689
  Vector type: Mammalian Expression
Growth in bacteria
  Bacterial resistance: Ampicillin, 100 μg/mL
  Growth temperature: 37°C
  Growth strain: DH5alpha
  Copy number: High Copy
Gene/Insert
  Gene/Insert name: PPGK-driven expression of secreted Nluc (alt name: A1::A2::PPGK-NLuc)
  Species: Synthetic
  Promoter: PPGK
  Cloning method: Restriction Enzyme; 5′ cloning site Unknown (unknown if destroyed)
  Sequencing primers: 5′ AmpStart; 3′ CTGGCACGACAGGTTTCCCGACTGG
Terms and licenses: Academic/Nonprofit Terms; Industry Terms: Not Available to Industry
How to cite: pTS1037 was a gift from Martin Fussenegger (Addgene plasmid # 169616 ; http://n2t.net/addgene:169616 ; RRID:Addgene_169616)
