[The description below was written by a language model from this plasmid's Addgene catalogue record and pLannotate feature annotations shown in this document.]
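Description:
pTS1037 is a mammalian expression plasmid from the VAMSyB (versatile plasmid architecture for mammalian synthetic biology) toolkit, where it is designated a Tier-2 vector. It is built on pVH1002, a pUC57-derived backbone, and the sequenced record is about 3.9 kb. In E. coli it is maintained at high copy number through a ColE1/pUC-type origin and selected with ampicillin via the β-lactamase gene and its native promoter. Short remnants of lacZα, lacI and a CAP binding site are annotated, consistent with leftovers of the pUC-family cloning region rather than functional elements. No mammalian selection marker or episomal origin is annotated, so expression in mammalian cells would be by transient transfection unless combined with other parts.

The architecture is described as A1-pA::A2-pA::PmPGK1-IgκSS-Nluc-pA, that is, three tandem expression positions. The first two (A1 and A2) appear to be unfilled slots, each terminated by its own polyadenylation signal. This fits the annotated bGH poly(A) signal and the fragment of a synthetic poly(A) signal lying upstream of the payload, together with a very short SV40 promoter-like match that is probably not functional. The third position holds the active cassette: the constitutive mouse phosphoglycerate kinase 1 (PGK) promoter drives a human codon-optimised NanoLuc luciferase fused to the mouse immunoglobulin κ light chain leader, which directs the enzyme into the secretory pathway. The terminating poly(A) stated in the description was not picked up by the automated annotation. The construct provides a constitutively secreted luminescent reporter that can be assayed from culture supernatant. The record does not specify further applications, though the empty A1 and A2 positions suggest it could also accept additional modules.
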