Features (pLannotate 1.2.2; 12 found; start..end, strand, type, name):
      1..861     -  CDS            AmpR: β-lactamase; bla; confers resistance to ampicillin, carbenicillin, and related antibiotics
    862..966     -  promoter       AmpR promoter: bla
   1133..1357    +  polyA_signal   bGH poly(A) signal: bovine growth hormone polyadenylation signal
   1366..1383    +  promoter       SV40 promoter (fragment): SV40 enhancer and early promoter
   1459..1480    +  polyA_signal   poly(A) signal (fragment): synthetic polyadenylation signal
   1520..1536    -  CDS            lacZα (fragment): LacZα fragment of β-galactosidase; lacZ fragment
   1559..2058    +  promoter       PGK promoter: mouse phosphoglycerate kinase 1 promoter
   2111..2170    +  sig_peptide    Igκ leader: leader sequence from mouse immunoglobulin κ light chain
   2189..2701    +  CDS            Nluc: NanoLuc® luciferase human codon-optimized
   2841..2862    -  protein_bind   CAP binding site: CAP binding activates transcription in the presence of cAMP. E. coli catabolite activator protein
   2875..2967    -  CDS            lacI (fragment): lac repressor; lacI; The lac repressor binds to the lac operator to inhibit transcription in E. coli. This inhibition can be relieved by adding lactose or isopropyl-β-D-thiogalactopyranoside (IPTG).
   3150..3738    -  rep_origin     ori: high-copy-number ColE1/pMB1/pBR322/pUC origin of replication
>Addgene plasmid #169616 | pTS1037 | addgene full sequence | sequence record 372398 | Addgene NGS Result
TTACCAATGCTTAATCAGTGAGGCACCTATCTCAGCGATCTGTCTATTTCGTTCATCCATAGTTGCCTGA
CTCCCCGTCGTGTAGATAACTACGATACGGGAGGGCTTACCATCTGGCCCCAGTGCTGCAATGATACCGC
GGCTCCCACGCTCACCGGCTCCAGATTTATCAGCAATAAACCAGCCAGCCGGAAGGGCCGAGCGCAGAAG
TGGTCCTGCAACTTTATCCGCCTCCATCCAGTCTATTAATTGTTGCCGGGAAGCTAGAGTAAGTAGTTCG
CCAGTTAATAGTTTGCGCAACGTTGTTGCCATTGCTACAGGCATCGTGGTGTCACGCTCGTCGTTTGGTA
TGGCTTCATTCAGCTCCGGTTCCCAACGATCAAGGCGAGTTACATGATCCCCCATGTTGTGCAAAAAAGC
GGTTAGCTCCTTCGGTCCTCCGATCGTTGTCAGAAGTAAGTTGGCCGCAGTGTTATCACTCATGGTTATG
GCAGCACTGCATAATTCTCTTACTGTCATGCCATCCGTAAGATGCTTTTCTGTGACTGGTGAGTACTCAA
CCAAGTCATTCTGAGAATAGTGTATGCGGCGACCGAGTTGCTCTTGCCCGGCGTCAATACGGGATAATAC
CGCGCCACATAGCAGAACTTTAAAAGTGCTCATCATTGGAAAACGTTCTTCGGGGCGAAAACTCTCAAGG
ATCTTACCGCTGTTGAGATCCAGTTCGATGTAACCCACTCGTGCACCCAACTGATCTTCAGCATCTTTTA
CTTTCACCAGCGTTTCTGGGTGAGCAAAAACAGGAAGGCAAAATGCCGCAAAAAAGGGAATAAGGGCGAC
ACGGAAATGTTGAATACTCATACTCTTCCTTTTTCAATATTATTGAAGCATTTATCAGGGTTATTGTCTC
ATGAGCGGATACATATTTGAATGTATTTAGAAAAATAAACAAATAGGGGTTCCGCGCACATTTCCCCGAA
AAGTGCCACCTGACGTCTAAGAAACCAAGATCTCCACGCGTGGTACCCTCGAGGAGCTCTTCGAAGCGGA
ATTCACCATGACTAGTGCTAGCGGATCCACCGGTGTCTAGAAAGCTTTGAGGCCGGCCTGCAGGCCCGCT
GATCAGCCTCGACTGTGCCTTCTAGTTGCCAGCCATCTGTTGTTTGCCCCTCCCCCGTGCCTTCCTTGAC
CCTGGAAGGTGCCACTCCCACTGTCCTTTCCTAATAAAATGAGGAAATTGCATCGCATTGTCTGAGTAGG
TGTCATTCTATTCTGGGGGGTGGGGTGGGGCAGGACAGCAAGGGGGAGGATTGGGAAGACAATAGCAGGC
ATGCTGGGGATGCGGTGGGCTCTATGGTAGCTTAGGAGGCGGAAAGAACCAGCGCGGGAGACCGTCAGTT
GGTCTCCAGCTATACAGGTGCACCGCTTTATAATAAAACTGATACAGAGAACGTTATCATGTGTGTTGGT
TTTTTTTGTGTGTGCGGTTTAAGGGAGCCTCGGTCATAGCTGTTTCCTGTGTAAAACGACGGCCAGCGCG
TGGTACCCTCGAGCTACCGGGTAGGGGAGGCGCTTTTCCCAAGGCAGTCTGGAGCATGCGCTTTAGCAGC
CCCGCTGGGCACTTGGCGCTACACAAGTGGCCTCTGGCCTCGCACACATTCCACATCCACCGGTAGGCGC
CAACCGGCTCCGTTCTTTGGTGGCCCCTTCGCGCCACCTTCTACTCCTCCCCTAGTCAGGAAGTTCCCCC
CCGCCCCGCAGCTCGCGTCGTGCAGGACGTGACAAATGGAAGTAGCACGTCTCAGTAGTCTCGTGCAGAT
GGACAGCACCGCTGAGCAATGGAAGCGGGTAGGCCTTTGGGGCAGCGGCCAATAGCAGCTTTGCTCCTTC
GCTTTCTGGGCTCAGAGGCTGGGAAGGGGTGGGTCCGGGGGCGGGCTCAGGGGCGGGCTCAGGGGCGGGG
CGGGCGCCCGAAGGTCCTCCGGAGGCCCGGCATTCTGCACGCTTCAAAAGCGCACGTCTGCCGCGCTGTT
CTCCTCTTCCTCATCTCCGGGCCTTTCGACCTCCAGCCCGAGCTCGGTATAGGTTCGAAGCGGAATTCAC
CATGACTAGTGAGACAGACACACTCCTGCTATGGGTACTGCTGCTCTGGGTTCCAGGTTCCACTGGTGAC
GCTAGTGGTGGTTCTGGTATGGTCTTCACACTCGAAGATTTCGTTGGGGACTGGCGACAGACAGCCGGCT
ACAACCTGGACCAAGTCCTTGAACAGGGAGGTGTGTCCAGTTTGTTTCAGAATCTCGGGGTGTCCGTAAC
TCCGATCCAAAGGATTGTCCTGAGCGGTGAAAATGGGCTGAAGATCGACATCCATGTCATCATCCCGTAT
GAAGGTCTGAGCGGCGACCAAATGGGCCAGATCGAAAAAATTTTTAAGGTGGTGTACCCTGTGGATGATC
ATCACTTTAAGGTGATCCTGCACTATGGCACACTGGTAATCGACGGGGTTACGCCGAACATGATCGACTA
TTTCGGACGGCCGTATGAAGGCATCGCCGTGTTCGACGGCAAAAAGATCACTGTAACAGGGACCCTGTGG
AACGGCAACAAAATTATCGACGAGCGCCTGATCAACCCCGACGGCTCCCTGCTGTTCCGAGTAACCATCA
ACGGAGTGACCGGCTGGCGGCTGTGCGAACGCATTCTGGCGGCTAGCGGATCCACCGGTGTCTAGAAAGC
TCAGAAATTATGAGAGCGTTTAATAAAGTATTGACTATGGTTGACAAAACGTGTGTTGGAGTTTTTTGTG
TGCTTTGTCATCAACTGAGCCAGTAGGTCGAGGGTGCCTAATGAGTGAGCTAACTCACATTAATTGCGTT
GCGCTCACTGCCCGCTTTCCAGTCGGGAAACCTGTCGTGCCAGCTGCATTAATGAATCGGCCAACGCGCG
GGGAGAGGCGGTTTGCGTATTGGGCGCTCTTCCGCTTCCTCGCTCACTGACTCGCTGCGCTCGGTCGTTC
GGCTGCGGCGAGCGGTATCAGCTCACTCAAAGGCGGTAATACGGTTATCCACAGAATCAGGGGATAACGC
AGGAAAGAACATGTGAGCAAAAGGCCAGCAAAAGGCCAGGAACCGTAAAAAGGCCGCGTTGCTGGCGTTT
TTCCATAGGCTCCGCCCCCCTGACGAGCATCACAAAAATCGACGCTCAAGTCAGAGGTGGCGAAACCCGA
CAGGACTATAAAGATACCAGGCGTTTCCCCCTGGAAGCTCCCTCGTGCGCTCTCCTGTTCCGACCCTGCC
GCTTACCGGATACCTGTCCGCCTTTCTCCCTTCGGGAAGCGTGGCGCTTTCTCATAGCTCACGCTGTAGG
TATCTCAGTTCGGTGTAGGTCGTTCGCTCCAAGCTGGGCTGTGTGCACGAACCCCCCGTTCAGCCCGACC
GCTGCGCCTTATCCGGTAACTATCGTCTTGAGTCCAACCCGGTAAGACACGACTTATCGCCACTGGCAGC
AGCCACTGGTAACAGGATTAGCAGAGCGAGGTATGTAGGCGGTGCTACAGAGTTCTTGAAGTGGTGGCCT
AACTACGGCTACACTAGAAGAACAGTATTTGGTATCTGCGCTCTGCTGAAGCCAGTTACCTTCGGAAAAA
GAGTTGGTAGCTCTTGATCCGGCAAACAAACCACCGCTGGTAGCGGTGGTTTTTTTGTTTGCAAGCAGCA
GATTACGCGCAGAAAAAAAGGATCTCAAGAAGATCCTTTGATCTTTTCTACGGGGATTATCAAAAAGGAT
CTTCACCTAGATCCTTTTAAATTAAAAATGAAGTTTTAAATCAATCTAAAGTATATATGAGTAAACTTGG
TCTGACAG
